>Addgene plasmid #185244 | pST_PvLEA4_repeats_k3_26 (pBS0762) | addgene full sequence | sequence record 363754 | Addgene NGS Result
GTGCCACCTGACGTCGACGGATCGGGAGATCTCCCGATCCCCTATGGTGCACTCTCAGTACAATCTGCTC
TGATGCCGCATAGTTAAGCCAGTATCTGCTCCCTGCTTGTGTGTTGGAGGTCGCTGAGTAGTGCGCGAGC
AAAATTTAAGCTACAACAAGGCAAGGCTTGACCGACAATTGCATGAAGAATCTGCTTAGGGTTAGGCGTT
TTGCGCTGCTTCGCGATGTACGGGCCAGATATACGCGTTGACATTGATTATTGACTAGTTATTAATAGTA
ATCAATTACGGGGTCATTAGTTCATAGCCCATATATGGAGTTCCGCGTTACATAACTTACGGTAAATGGC
CCGCCTGGCTGACCGCCCAACGACCCCCGCCCATTGACGTCAATAATGACGTATGTTCCCATAGTAACGC
CAATAGGGACTTTCCATTGACGTCAATGGGTGGAGTATTTACGGTAAACTGCCCACTTGGCAGTACATCA
AGTGTATCATATGCCAAGTACGCCCCCTATTGACGTCAATGACGGTAAATGGCCCGCCTGGCATTATGCC
CAGTACATGACCTTATGGGACTTTCCTACTTGGCAGTACATCTACGTATTAGTCATCGCTATTACCATGG
TGATGCGGTTTTGGCAGTACATCAATGGGCGTGGATAGCGGTTTGACTCACGGGGATTTCCAAGTCTCCA
CCCCATTGACGTCAATGGGAGTTTGTTTTGGCACCAAAATCAACGGGACTTTCCAAAATGTCGTAACAAC
TCCGCCCCATTGACGCAAATGGGCGGTAGGCGTGTACGGTGGGAGGTCTATATAAGCAGAGCTCTCTGGC
TAACTAGAGAACCCACTGCTTACTGGCTTATCGAAATTAATACGACTCACTATAGGGAGACCCAAGCTGG
CTAGCCACCATGTTCCAGACCGCCGCCGACAAGCTGGCCGCCGCCAAGGACACCGTGGTTGACACCTTGG
GCAGCGCCAAGGACACCGTGGTGGAGAAGGTGGTGGGCGCCAAGGACGCCACCGCCGAGTACCTGGGAGA
GAAGAAGGAGCAGATGAGGGACTGATGAATTGCCAATTGAAATTTGACGGCCTATGTCACTGAAACTATC
CAAACACCCCATGTCGATACTGAACGTATCGACGCATACCTCCTTCCTTGAAAACGCACAATCATACAAC
TGGGCACATAATGCGTACGCCCATCTAGTACACCCATCTCTGTAGGTCCAGTTCAAGAGCTGGAAGAGCA
CCCTCCACTTACCCGCTGATCAGCCTCGACTGTGCCTTCTAGTTGCCAGCCATCTGTTGTTTGCCCCTCC
CCCGTGCCTTCCTTGACCCTGGAAGGTGCCACTCCCACTGTCCTTTCCTAATAAAATGAGGAAATTGCAT
CGCATTGTCTGAGTAGGTGTCATTCTATTCTGGGGGGTGGGGTGGGGCAGGACAGCAAGGGGGAGGATTG
GGAAGACAATAGCAGGCATGCTGGGGATGCGGTGGGCTCTATGGCTTCTGAGGCGGAAAGAACCAGCTGG
GGCTCTAGGGGGTATCCCC
[124 nt withheld, positions 1560-1683]
C
[91 nt withheld, positions 1685-1775]
A
[49 nt withheld, positions 1777-1825]
CCTTTGACGTTGGAGTCCACGTTCTTT
[37 nt withheld, positions 1853-1889]
ACCCTATCTCGGTCTATTCTTTTGATTTATAAGGGATTTTGCCGATTTCGGCCTATTGGTTAAAAAATGA
GCTGATTTAACAAAAATTTAACGCGAATTAATTCTGTGGAATGTGTGTCAGTTAGGGTGTGGAAAGTCCC
CAGGCTCCCCAGCAGGCAGAAGTATGCAAAGCATGCATCTCAATTAGTCAGCAACCAGGTGTGGAAAGTC
CCCAGGCTCCCCAGCAGGCAGAAGTATGCAAAGCATGCATCTCAATTAGTCAGCAACCATAGTCCCGCCC
CTAACTCCGCCCATCCCGCCCCTAACTCCGCCCAGTTCCGCCCATTCTCCGCCCCATGGCTGACTAATTT
TTTTTATTTATGCAGAGGCCGAGGCCGCCTCTGCCTCTGAGCTATTCCAGAAGTAGTGAGGAGGCTTTTT
TGGAGGCCTAGGCTTTTGCAAAAAGCTCCCGGGAGCTTGTATATCCATTTTCGGATCTGATCAGCACGTG
TTGACAATTAATCATCGGCATAGTATATCGGCATAGTATAATACGACAAGGTGAGGAACTAAACCATGGC
CAAGTTGACCAGTGCCGTTCCGGTGCTCACCGCGCGCGACGTCGCCGGAGCGGTCGAGTTCTGGACCGAC
CGGCTCGGGTTCTCCCGGGACTTCGTGGAGGACGACTTCGCCGGTGTGGTCCGGGACGACGTGACCCTGT
TCATCAGCGCGGTCCAGGACCAGGTGGTGCCGGACAACACCCTGGCCTGGGTGTGGGTGCGCGGCCTGGA
CGAGCTGTACGCCGAGTGGTCGGAGGTCGTGTCCACGAACTTCCGGGACGCCTCCGGGCCGGCCATGACC
GAGATCGGCGAGCAGCCGTGGGGGCGGGAGTTCGCCCTGCGCGACCCGGCCGGCAACTGCGTGCACTTCG
TGGCCGAGGAGCAGGACTGACACGTGCTACGAGATTTCGATTCCACCGCCGCCTTCTATGAAAGGTTGGG
CTTCGGAATCGTTTTCCGGGACGCCGGCTGGATGATCCTCCAGCGCGGGGATCTCATGCTGGAGTTCTTC
GCCCACCCCAACTTGTTTATTGCAGCTTATAATGGTTACAAATAAAGCAATAGCATCACAAATTTCACAA
ATAAAGCATTTTTTTCACTGCATTCTAGTTGTGGTTTGTCCAAACTCATCAATGTATCTTATCATGTCTG
TATACCGTCGACCTCTAGCTAGAGCTTGGCGTAATCATGGTCATAGCTGTTTCCTGTGTGAAATTGTTAT
CCGCTCACAATTCCACACAACATACGAGCCGGAAGCATAAAGTGTAAAGCCTGGGGTGCCTAATGAGTGA
GCTAACTTACATTAATTGCGTTGCGCTCACTGCCCGCTTTCCAGTCGGGAAACCTGTCGTGCCAGCTGCA
TTAATGAATCGGCCAACGCGCGGGGAGAGGCGGTTTGCGTATTGGGCGCTCTTCCGCTTCCTCGCTCACT
GACTCGCTGCGCTCGGTCGTTCGGCTGCGGCGAGCGGTATCAGCTCACTCAAAGGCGGTAATACGGTTAT
CCACAGAATCAGGGGATAACGCAGGAAAGAACATGTGAGCAAAAGGCCAGCAAAAGGCCAGGAACCGTAA
AAAGGCCGCGTTGCTGGCGTTTTTCCATAGGCTCCGCCCCCCTGACGAGCATCACAAAAATCGACGCTCA
AGTCAGAGGTGGCGAAACCCGACAGGACTATAAAGATACCAGGCGTTTCCCCCTGGAAGCTCCCTCGTGC
GCTCTCCTGTTCCGACCCTGCCGCTTACCGGATACCTGTCCGCCTTTCTCCCTTCGGGAAGCGTGGCGCT
TTCTCATAGCTCACGCTGTAGGTATCTCAGTTCGGTGTAGGTCGTTCGCTCCAAGCTGGGCTGTGTGCAC
GAACCCCCCGTTCAGCCCGACCGCTGCGCCTTATCCGGTAACTATCGTCTTGAGTCCAACCCGGTAAGAC
ACGACTTATCGCCACTGGCAGCAGCCACTGGTAACAGGATTAGCAGAGCGAGGTATGTAGGCGGTGCTAC
AGAGTTCTTGAAGTGGTGGCCTAACTACGGCTACACTAGAAGAACAGTATTTGGTATCTGCGCTCTGCTG
AAGCCAGTTACCTTCGGAAAAAGAGTTGGTAGCTCTTGATCCGGCAAACAAACCACCGCTGGTAGCGGTG
GTTTTTTTGTTTGCAAGCAGCAGATTACGCGCAGAAAAAAAGGATCTCAAGAAGATCCTTTGATCTTTTC
TACGGGGTCTGACGCTCAGTGGAACGAAAACTCACGTTAAGGGATTTTGGTCATGAGATTATCAAAAAGG
ATCTTCACCTAGATCCTTTTAAATTAAAAATGAAGTTTTAAATCAATCTAAAGTATATATGAGTAAACTT
GGTCTGACAGTTACCAATGCTTAATCAGTGAGGCACCTATCTCAGCGATCTGTCTATTTCGTTCATCCAT
AGTTGCCTGACTCCCCGTCGTGTAGATAACTACGATACGGGAGGGCTTACCATCTGGCCCCAGTGCTGCA
ATGATACCGCGAGACCCACGCTCACCGGCTCCAGATTTATCAGCAATAAACCAGCCAGCCGGAAGGGCCG
AGCGCAGAAGTGGTCCTGCAACTTTATCCGCCTCCATCCAGTCTATTAATTGTTGCCGGGAAGCTAGAGT
AAGTAGTTCGCCAGTTAATAGTTTGCGCAACGTTGTTGCCATTGCTACAGGCATCGTGGTGTCACGCTCG
TCGTTTGGTATGGCTTCATTCAGCTCCGGTTCCCAACGATCAAGGCGAGTTACATGATCCCCCATGTTGT
GCAAAAAAGCGGTTAGCTCCTTCGGTCCTCCGATCGTTGTCAGAAGTAAGTTGGCCGCAGTGTTATCACT
CATGGTTATGGCAGCACTGCATAATTCTCTTACTGTCATGCCATCCGTAAGATGCTTTTCTGTGACTGGT
GAGTACTCAACCAAGTCATTCTGAGAATAGTGTATGCGGCGACCGAGTTGCTCTTGCCCGGCGTCAATAC
GGGATAATACCGCGCCACATAGCAGAACTTTAAAAGTGCTCATCATTGGAAAACGTTCTTCGGGGCGAAA
ACTCTCAAGGATCTTACCGCTGTTGAGATCCAGTTCGATGTAACCCACTCGTGCACCCAACTGATCTTCA
GCATCTTTTACTTTCACCAGCGTTTCTGGGTGAGCAAAAACAGGAAGGCAAAATGCCGCAAAAAAGGGAA
TAAGGGCGACACGGAAATGTTGAATACTCATACTCTTCCTTTTTCAATATTATTGAAGCATTTATCAGGG
TTATTGTCTCATGAGCGGATACATATTTGAATGTATTTAGAAAAATAAACAAATAGGGGTTCCGCGCACA
TTTCCCCGAAAA
Features (pLannotate 1.2.2; 20 found; start..end, strand, type, name):
     43..95      -  misc_feature   bom (fragment): basis of mobility region from pBR322
    250..629     +  enhancer       CMV enhancer: human cytomegalovirus immediate early enhancer
    630..833     +  promoter       CMV promoter: human cytomegalovirus (CMV) immediate early promoter
    829..862     +  LTR            5' LTR (truncated) (fragment): truncated 5' long terminal repeat (LTR) from HIV-1
    878..896     +  promoter       T7 promoter: promoter for bacteriophage T7 RNA polymerase
   1290..1514    +  polyA_signal   bGH poly(A) signal: bovine growth hormone polyadenylation signal
   1518..1539    +  promoter       SV40 promoter (fragment): SV40 enhancer and early promoter
   1560..1988    +  rep_origin     f1 ori (sequence partly withheld): f1 bacteriophage origin of replication; arrow indicates direction of (+) strand synthesis
   2002..2331    +  promoter       SV40 promoter: SV40 enhancer and early promoter
   2379..2426    +  promoter       EM7 promoter: synthetic bacterial promoter&nbsp
   2445..2819    +  CDS            BleoR: antibiotic-binding protein; Sh ble from Streptoalloteichus hindustanus; confers resistance to bleomycin, phleomycin, and Zeocin™
   2829..2954    +  CDS            ble (fragment): BLE_KLEPN - Experimental evidence at protein level: Swiss-Prot protein existence level 1. Binding protein with a strong affinity to the bleomycin family of antibiotics. Binds to CL990; an antimitotic-antibiotic compound. From Klebsiella pneumoniae.
   2949..3070    +  polyA_signal   SV40 poly(A) signal: SV40 polyadenylation signal
   3143..3159    -  protein_bind   lac operator: The lac repressor binds to the lac operator to inhibit transcription in E. coli. This inhibition can be relieved by adding lactose or isopropyl-β-D-thiogalactopyranoside (IPTG). lac repressor encoded by lacI
   3167..3197    -  promoter       lac promoter: promoter for the E. coli lac operon
   3212..3233    -  protein_bind   CAP binding site: CAP binding activates transcription in the presence of cAMP. E. coli catabolite activator protein
   3246..3338    -  CDS            lacI (fragment): lac repressor; lacI; The lac repressor binds to the lac operator to inhibit transcription in E. coli. This inhibition can be relieved by adding lactose or isopropyl-β-D-thiogalactopyranoside (IPTG).
   3521..4109    -  rep_origin     ori: high-copy-number ColE1/pMB1/pBR322/pUC origin of replication
   4280..5140    -  CDS            AmpR: β-lactamase; bla; confers resistance to ampicillin, carbenicillin, and related antibiotics
   5141..5245    -  promoter       AmpR promoter: bla
