[The description below was written by a language model from this plasmid's Addgene catalogue record and pLannotate feature annotations shown in this document.]
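Description:
pST_PvLEA4_repeats_k3_26 (pBS0762) is a 5,261-nt mammalian expression plasmid built on a backbone recorded as YK 02. It carries a 351-bp insert encoding PvLEA4_repeats_k3_26, which the record describes as a protein of the sleeping chironomid Polypedilum vanderplanki. The insert was introduced by Gibson cloning. The plasmid is propagated in E. coli through a high-copy ColE1/pUC-type origin and selected with ampicillin via a β-lactamase gene under its own promoter. An f1 origin is also present, which in principle allows single-stranded DNA production.

The expression cassette consists of the human CMV immediate-early enhancer and promoter, followed by a T7 promoter, with a bovine growth hormone polyadenylation signal downstream. The feature table does not annotate the insert itself, but the unannotated interval between the T7 promoter and the bGH poly(A) signal is where the coding sequence would be expected to lie. No epitope tags, secretion signals or reporters are annotated, so the record does not show whether any are fused to the protein. A second cassette places the Sh ble bleomycin/Zeocin resistance gene under tandem SV40 early and bacterial EM7 promoters with an SV40 poly(A) signal, an arrangement that could permit Zeocin selection in either mammalian cells or bacteria. Short annotated fragments (HIV-1 LTR, lacI, bom, a second ble match) look like backbone remnants or spurious annotation matches rather than functional elements.

The depositor states that the plasmid is for expressing this protein in mammalian cells. It was among the top-performing candidates in their apoptosis assay, where it protected cells from apoptosis. The associated study examined natural and designed proteins inspired by extremotolerant organisms in human cells, and the depositor used pSecTag2 B as the negative control for the assay.
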