Addgene plasmid #185244: pST_PvLEA4_repeats_k3_26 (pBS0762)
Purpose: For the mammalian expression of the sleeping chironomid protein PvLEA4_repeats_k3_26. This is one of the top performing targets in our apoptosis assay (it protected from apoptosis).
Depositing lab: Pamela Silver. Depositing organization: Harvard Medical School. Publication: Natural and Designed Proteins Inspired by Extremotolerant Organisms Can Form Condensates and Attenuate Apoptosis in Human Cells. Veling MT, Nguyen DT, Thadani NN, Oster ME, Rollins NJ, Brock KP, Bethel NP, Lim S, Baker D, Way JC, Marks DS, Chang RL, Silver PA. ACS Synth Biol. 2022 Mar 18;11(3):1292-1302. doi: 10.1021/acssynbio.1c00572. Epub 2022 Feb 18. PubMed 35176859.
Backbone
  Vector backbone: YK 02
  Vector type: Mammalian Expression
Growth in bacteria
  Bacterial resistance: Ampicillin, 100 μg/mL
  Growth temperature: 37°C
  Growth strain: DH5alpha
  Copy number: High Copy
Gene/Insert
  Gene/Insert name: PvLEA4_repeats_k3_26
  Species: P. vanderplanki
  Insert size (bp): 351
  Cloning method: Gibson Cloning
Terms and licenses: Academic/Nonprofit Terms; Industry Terms: Not Available to Industry
Depositor comments: This is one of the top performing targets in our apoptosis assay (it protected from apoptosis). See supplemental table 2 in our paper to see its performance in our assay. The negative control for this assay is pSecTag2 B which can be obtained from Thermo here https://www.thermofisher.com/order/catalog/product/V90020
How to cite: pST_PvLEA4_repeats_k3_26 (pBS0762) was a gift from Pamela Silver (Addgene plasmid # 185244 ; http://n2t.net/addgene:185244 ; RRID:Addgene_185244)
